>Addgene plasmid #182148 | pU6-Sp-gRNA-CCR5_DF_B584b_attB | addgene full sequence | sequence record 358961 | Addgene NGS Result
GACGTCGCTAGCTGTACAAAAAAGCAGGCTTTAAAGGAACCAATTCAGTCGACTGGATCCGGTACCAAGG
TCGGGCAGGAAGAGGGCCTATTTCCCATGATTCCTTCATATTTGCATATACGATACAAGGCTGTTAGAGA
GATAATTAGAATTAATTTGACTGTAAACACAAAGATATTAGTACAAAATACGTGACGTAGAAAGTAATAA
TTTCTTGGGTAGTTTGCAGTTTTAAAATTATGTTTTAAAATGGACTATCATATGCTTACCGTAACTTGAA
AGTATTTCGATTTCTTGGCTTTATATATCTTGTGGAAAGGACGAAACACCGTATGGAAAATGAGAGCTGC
GTTTTAGAGCTAGAAATAGCAAGTTAAAATAAGGCTAGTCCGTTATCAACTTGAAAAAGTGGCACCGAGT
CGGTGCGGCTTGTCGACGACGGCGGTCTCCGTCGTCAGGATCATGCTCTCATTTTCTTTTTTTAAGCTTG
GGCCGCTCGAGGTACCTCTCTACATATGACATGTGAGCAAAAGGCCAGCAAAAGGCCAGGAACCGTAAAA
AGGCCGCGTTGCTGGCGTTTTTCCATAGGCTCCGCCCCCCTGACGAGCATCACAAAAATCGACGCTCAAG
TCAGAGGTGGCGAAACCCGACAGGACTATAAAGATACCAGGCGTTTCCCCCTGGAAGCTCCCTCGTGCGC
TCTCCTGTTCCGACCCTGCCGCTTACCGGATACCTGTCCGCCTTTCTCCCTTCGGGAAGCGTGGCGCTTT
CTCATAGCTCACGCTGTAGGTATCTCAGTTCGGTGTAGGTCGTTCGCTCCAAGCTGGGCTGTGTGCACGA
ACCCCCCGTTCAGCCCGACCGCTGCGCCTTATCCGGTAACTATCGTCTTGAGTCCAACCCGGTAAGACAC
GACTTATCGCCACTGGCAGCAGCCACTGGTAACAGGATTAGCAGAGCGAGGTATGTAGGCGGTGCTACAG
AGTTCTTGAAGTGGTGGCCTAACTACGGCTACACTAGAAGAACAGTATTTGGTATCTGCGCTCTGCTGAA
GCCAGTTACCTTCGGAAAAAGAGTTGGTAGCTCTTGATCCGGCAAACAAACCACCGCTGGTAGCGGTGGT
TTTTTTGTTTGCAAGCAGCAGATTACGCGCAGAAAAAAAGGATCTCAAGAAGATCCTTTGATCTTTTCTA
CGGGGTCTGACGCTCAGTGGAACGAAAACTCACGTTAAGGGATTTTGGTCATGAGATTATCAAAAAGGAT
CTTCACCTAGATCCTTTTAAATTAAAAATGAAGTTTTAAATCAATCTAAAGTATATATGAGTAAACTTGG
TCTGACAGTTACCAATGCTTAATCAGTGAGGCACCTATCTCAGCGATCTGTCTATTTCGTTCATCCATAG
TTGCCTGACTCCCCGTCGTGTAGATAACTACGATACGGGAGGGCTTACCATCTGGCCCCAGTGCTGCAAT
GATACCGCGAGATCCACGCTCACCGGCTCCAGATTTATCAGCAATAAACCAGCCAGCCGGAAGGGCCGAG
CGCAGAAGTGGTCCTGCAACTTTATCCGCCTCCATCCAGTCTATTAATTGTTGCCGGGAAGCTAGAGTAA
GTAGTTCGCCAGTTAATAGTTTGCGCAACGTTGTTGCCATTGCTACAGGCATCGTGGTGTCACGCTCGTC
GTTTGGTATGGCTTCATTCAGCTCCGGTTCCCAACGATCAAGGCGAGTTACATGATCCCCCATGTTGTGC
AAAAAAGCGGTTAGCTCCTTCGGTCCTCCGATCGTTGTCAGAAGTAAGTTGGCCGCAGTGTTATCACTCA
TGGTTATGGCAGCACTGCATAATTCTCTTACTGTCATGCCATCCGTAAGATGCTTTTCTGTGACTGGTGA
GTACTCAACCAAGTCATTCTGAGAATAGTGTATGCGGCGACCGAGTTGCTCTTGCCCGGCGTCAATACGG
GATAATACCGCGCCACATAGCAGAACTTTAAAAGTGCTCATCATTGGAAAACGTTCTTCGGGGCGAAAAC
TCTCAAGGATCTTACCGCTGTTGAGATCCAGTTCGATGTAACCCACTCGTGCACCCAACTGATCTTCAGC
ATCTTTTACTTTCACCAGCGTTTCTGGGTGAGCAAAAACAGGAAGGCAAAATGCCGCAAAAAAGGGAATA
AGGGCGACACGGAAATGTTGAATACTCATACTCTTCCTTTTTCAATATTATTGAAGCATTTATCAGGGTT
ATTGTCTCATGAGCGGATACATATTTGAATGTATTTAGAAAAATAAACAAATAGGGGTTCCGCGCACATT
TCCCCGAAAAGTGCCACCT
Features (pLannotate 1.2.2; 6 found; start..end, strand, type, name):
     13..30      +  protein_bind   attB1 (fragment): mutant version of attB; recombination site for the Gateway® BP reaction BP Clonase™
     82..322     +  promoter       U6 promoter: RNA polymerase III promoter for human U6 snRNA
    351..426     +  misc_RNA       gRNA scaffold: guide RNA scaffold for the Streptococcus pyogenes CRISPR/Cas9 system
    580..1168    -  rep_origin     ori: high-copy-number ColE1/pMB1/pBR322/pUC origin of replication
   1339..2199    -  CDS            AmpR: β-lactamase; bla; confers resistance to ampicillin, carbenicillin, and related antibiotics
   2200..2304    -  promoter       AmpR promoter: bla
