[The description below was written by a language model from this plasmid's Addgene catalogue record and pLannotate feature annotations shown in this document.]
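Description:
pU6-Sp-gRNA-CCR5_DF_B584b_attB is a compact (2,329 bp) mammalian expression plasmid on the pU6 backbone that produces a single prime editing guide RNA (pegRNA) in human cells. It is propagated in E. coli as a high-copy plasmid through a ColE1/pUC-type origin of replication and is selected with ampicillin via a β-lactamase gene driven by its own bla promoter. There is no mammalian selection marker or reporter in the annotated features, so the construct is suited to transient delivery alongside other components.

The payload is a 146 bp synthetic insert, the CCR5-B584b-attB pegRNA, placed downstream of the human U6 RNA polymerase III promoter. The feature table shows the U6 promoter followed by a short gap consistent with the spacer, then the Streptococcus pyogenes Cas9 guide RNA scaffold. The unannotated stretch after the scaffold would correspond to the pegRNA's 3′ extension, which in prime editing supplies the primer binding site and the reverse transcription template. The insert was assembled by Golden Gate cloning into a pegRNA acceptor vector using BsaI sites that were destroyed in the process. A short "attB1 fragment" annotated upstream of the U6 promoter is a partial match to a Gateway site in the backbone and lies outside the pegRNA, so it should not be confused with the attB payload encoded in the template.

The stated purpose is to insert an attB attachment site at the CCR5 locus in human cells by twin prime editing. This approach uses a pair of pegRNAs that template complementary new DNA flaps on opposite strands, so this plasmid would be used with a partner pegRNA and a separately supplied prime editor, neither of which is encoded here. The installed attB can then serve as a landing site for recombinase-mediated integration.
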