Addgene plasmid #182148: pU6-Sp-gRNA-CCR5_DF_B584b_attB
Purpose: To insert attB attachment site at CCR5 in human cells via twinPE
Depositing lab: David Liu. Depositing organization: Broad Institute. Publication: Programmable deletion, replacement, integration and inversion of large DNA sequences with twin prime editing. Anzalone AV, Gao XD, Podracky CJ, Nelson AT, Koblan LW, Raguram A, Levy JM, Mercer JAM, Liu DR. Nat Biotechnol. 2022 May;40(5):731-740. doi: 10.1038/s41587-021-01133-w. Epub 2021 Dec 9. PubMed 34887556.
Backbone
  Vector backbone: pU6
  Total vector size (bp): 2329
  Vector type: Mammalian Expression
Growth in bacteria
  Bacterial resistance: Ampicillin, 100 μg/mL
  Growth temperature: 37°C
  Growth strain: DH5alpha
  Copy number: High Copy
Gene/Insert
  Gene/Insert name: CCR5-B584b-attB pegRNA
  Species: Synthetic
  Insert size (bp): 146
  Promoter: hU6
  Cloning method: Restriction Enzyme; 5′ cloning site BsaI (destroyed during cloning); 3′ cloning site BsaI (destroyed during cloning)
  Sequencing primers: 5′ gactatcatatgcttaccgt; 3′ TCCTGTTACCAGTGGCTGCT
Terms and licenses: Academic/Nonprofit Terms; Industry Terms: Not Available to Industry
Depositor comments: The parent vector used for cloning pegRNA constructs via Golden Gate has been deposited to Addgene previously. The name of the parent vector is pU6-pegRNA-GG-acceptor and the Addgene number is 132777.
How to cite: pU6-Sp-gRNA-CCR5_DF_B584b_attB was a gift from David Liu (Addgene plasmid # 182148 ; http://n2t.net/addgene:182148 ; RRID:Addgene_182148)
